>Addgene plasmid #180572 | pCMV-R-Kras | addgene full sequence | sequence record 355232 | Addgene NGS Result
TAGTTATTAATAGTAATCAATTACGGGGTCATTAGTTCATAGCCCATATATGGAGTTCCGCGTTACATAA
CTTACGGTAAATGGCCCGCCTGGCTGACCGCCCAACGACCCCCGCCCATTGACGTCAATAATGACGTATG
TTCCCATAGTAACGCCAATAGGGACTTTCCATTGACGTCAATGGGTGGAGTATTTACGGTAAACTGCCCA
CTTGGCAGTACATCAAGTGTATCATATGCCAAGTACGCCCCCTATTGACGTCAATGACGGTAAATGGCCC
GCCTGGCATTATGCCCAGTACATGACCTTATGGGACTTTCCTACTTGGCAGTACATCTACGTATTAGTCA
TCGCTATTACCATGGTGATGCGGTTTTGGCAGTACATCAATGGGCGTGGATAGCGGTTTGACTCACGGGG
ATTTCCAAGTCTCCACCCCATTGACGTCAATGGGAGTTTGTTTTGGCACCAAAATCAACGGGACTTTCCA
AAATGTCGTAACAACTCCGCCCCATTGACGCAAATGGGCGGTAGGCGTGTACGGTGGGAGGTCTATATAA
GCAGAGCTGGTTTAGTGAACCGTCAGATCCGCTAGCGCTACCGGTACCATGGCCACCATCAAAGAGTTCA
TGCGCTTCAAGGTGCGCATGGAGGGCTCCATGAACGGCCACGAGTTCGAGATCGAGGGCGAGGGCGAGGG
CCGCCCCTACGAGGGCACCCAGACCGCCAAGCTGAAGGTGACCAAGGGCGGCCCCCTGCCCTTCGCCTGG
GACATCCTGTCCCCCCAGTTCATGTACGGCTCCGAGGCGTACGTGAGGCACCCCGCCGACATCCCCGATT
ACAAGAAGCTGCCCTTCCCCGAGGGCTTCAAGTGGGAGCGCGTGATGAACTTCGAAGACGGCGGTCTGGT
GACCGTTACCCAGGACTCCTCCCTGCAGGACGGCACGCTGATCTGCAAGGTGAAGATGCGCGGCACCAAC
TTCCCCCCCGACGGCCCCGTAATGCAGAAGAAGACCATGGGCTGGGAGGCCTCCACCGAGATGCTGTACC
CCGAAGACGGCGTGCTGAAGGGCCATAGCTATCAGGCCCTGAAGCTGAAGGACGGCGGCCACTACCTGGT
GGAGTTCGAGACCATCTACATGGCCAAGAAGCCCGTGCAACTGCCCGGCGATTACTGTGTGGACACCAAG
CTGGACATCACCTCCCACAACGAGGACTACACCATCGTGGAACAGTACGGGCGCTCCGAGGGCCGCCACC
GTCTGGGCATGGACGAGCGGTACAAGTTAGGGCATGGTACAGGTAGCACAGGCAGCGGTAGCTCCGGTAC
CCTGTACAAGTCCGGACTCAGATCTCGAGCCACCATGCCTTCTAAGACAAGCAACACTATCCGTGTTTTC
TTGCCGAACAAGCAAAGAACAGTGGTCAATGTGCGAAATGGAATGAGCTTGCATGACTGCCTTATGAAAG
CACTCAAGGTGAGGGGCCTGCAACCAGAGTGCTGTGCAGTGTTCAGACTTCTCCACGAACACAAAGGTAA
AAAAGCACGCTTAGATTGGAATACTGATGCTGCGTCTTTGATTGGAGAAGAACTTCAAGTAGATTTCCTG
GGATCCGGCGCAACAAACTTCTCTCTGCTGAAACAAGCCGGAGATGTCGAAGAGAATCCTGGACCGATGG
TGAGCAAGAGCGAGGAGGTCATCAAAGAGTTCATGCGCTTCAAGGTGCGCTTGGAGGGCTCCATGAACGG
CCACGAGTTCGAGATCGAGGGCGAGGGCGAGGGCCGCCCCTACGAGGGCACCCAGACCGCCAAGCTGAAG
GTGACCAAGGGCGGCCCCCTGCCCTTCGCCTGGGACATCCTGTCCCCCCAGATCATGTACGGCTCCAAGG
CGTACGTGAAGCACCCCGCCGACGTCCCCGATTACATGAAGCTGTCCTTCCCCGAGGGCTTCAAGTGGGA
GCGCGTGATGCACTTCGAGGACGGCGGTCTGGTGACCGTGACTCAGGACACCTCCCTGCAGGACGGCACG
CTGATCTACAAGGTGAAGATGCGCGGCACCAACTTCCCCCCCGACGGCCCCGTAATGCAGAAGAAGACCT
TGGGCTGGGATTATGCCACCGAGCGCCTGTACCCCGAAGACGGCGTGCTGAAGGGCGAGCTTCTGGGGCG
CCTGAAGCTGAAGGACGGCGGCCTCAACCTGGTGGAGTTCAAGACCATCTACATGGCCAAGAAGCCCGTG
CAACTGCCCGGCTACTACTTCGTGGACACCAAGCTGGGCATCACCTCCCACAACGAGGACTACACCATCG
TGGAACAGTACGAGCGCTCCGAGGGCCGCCACCACCTGGGGCATGGCACCGGCAGCACCGGCAGCGGCAG
CTCCGGTACCGCCTCCTCCGAGGACAACAACCTGTACAAGAGATCTAGCCTGCTGAAA
[564 nt withheld, positions 2439-3002]
TAATCCGGACTCAGATCTCGAGCTCAAGCTTCGAATTCTGCAGTCGACGGTACCGCGGGCCCGGGATCCA
CCGGATCTAGATAACTGATCATAATCAGCCATACCACATTTGTAGAGGTTTTACTTGCTTTAAAAAACCT
CCCACACCTCCCCCTGAACCTGAAACATAAAATGAATGCAATTGTTGTTGTTAACTTGTTTATTGCAGCT
TATAATGGTTACAAATAAAGCAATAGCATCACAAATTTCACAAATAAAGCATTTTTTTCACTGCATTCTA
GTTGTGGTTTGTCCAAACTCATCAATGTATCTTAACGCGTAAATTGTAAGCGTTAATATTTTGTTAAAAT
TCGCGTTAAATTTTTGTTAAATCAGCTCATTTTTTAACCAATAGGCCGAAATCGGCAAAATCCCTTATAA
ATCAAAAGAATAGACCGAGATAGGGT
[37 nt withheld, positions 3449-3485]
AAAGAACGTGGACTCCAACGTCAAAGG
[49 nt withheld, positions 3513-3561]
T
[91 nt withheld, positions 3563-3653]
G
[124 nt withheld, positions 3655-3778]
CAGGTGGCACTTTTCGGGGAAATGTGCGCGGAACCCCTATTTGTTTATTTTTCTAAATACATTCAAATAT
GTATCCGCTCATGAGACAATAACCCTGATAAATGCTTCAATAATATTGAAAAAGGAAGAGTCCTGAGGCG
GAAAGAACCAGCTGTGGAATGTGTGTCAGTTAGGGTGTGGAAAGTCCCCAGGCTCCCCAGCAGGCAGAAG
TATGCAAAGCATGCATCTCAATTAGTCAGCAACCAGGTGTGGAAAGTCCCCAGGCTCCCCAGCAGGCAGA
AGTATGCAAAGCATGCATCTCAATTAGTCAGCAACCATAGTCCCGCCCCTAACTCCGCCCATCCCGCCCC
TAACTCCGCCCAGTTCCGCCCATTCTCCGCCCCATGGCTGACTAATTTTTTTTATTTATGCAGAGGCCGA
GGCCGCCTCGGCCTCTGAGCTATTCCAGAAGTAGTGAGGAGGCTTTTTTGGAGGCCTAGGCTTTTGCAAA
GATCGATCAAGAGACAGGATGAGGATCGTTTCGCATGATTGAACAAGATGGATTGCACGCAGGTTCTCCG
GCCGCTTGGGTGGAGAGGCTATTCGGCTATGACTGGGCACAACAGACAATCGGCTGCTCTGATGCCGCCG
TGTTCCGGCTGTCAGCGCAGGGGCGCCCGGTTCTTTTTGTCAAGACCGACCTGTCCGGTGCCCTGAATGA
ACTGCAAGACGAGGCAGCGCGGCTATCGTGGCTGGCCACGACGGGCGTTCCTTGCGCAGCTGTGCTCGAC
GTTGTCACTGAAGCGGGAAGGGACTGGCTGCTATTGGGCGAAGTGCCGGGGCAGGATCTCCTGTCATCTC
ACCTTGCTCCTGCCGAGAAAGTATCCATCATGGCTGATGCAATGCGGCGGCTGCATACGCTTGATCCGGC
TACCTGCCCATTCGACCACCAAGCGAAACATCGCATCGAGCGAGCACGTACTCGGATGGAAGCCGGTCTT
GTCGATCAGGATGATCTGGACGAAGAGCATCAGGGGCTCGCGCCAGCCGAACTGTTCGCCAGGCTCAAGG
CGAGCATGCCCGACGGCGAGGATCTCGTCGTGACCCATGGCGATGCCTGCTTGCCGAATATCATGGTGGA
AAATGGCCGCTTTTCTGGATTCATCGACTGTGGCCGGCTGGGTGTGGCGGACCGCTATCAGGACATAGCG
TTGGCTACCCGTGATATTGCTGAAGAGCTTGGCGGCGAATGGGCTGACCGCTTCCTCGTGCTTTACGGTA
TCGCCGCTCCCGATTCGCAGCGCATCGCCTTCTATCGCCTTCTTGACGAGTTCTTCTGAGCGGGACTCTG
GGGTTCGAAATGACCGACCAAGCGACGCCCAACCTGCCATCACGAGATTTCGATTCCACCGCCGCCTTCT
ATGAAAGGTTGGGCTTCGGAATCGTTTTCCGGGACGCCGGCTGGATGATCCTCCAGCGCGGGGATCTCAT
GCTGGAGTTCTTCGCCCACCCTAGGGGGAGGCTAACTGAAACACGGAAGGAGACAATACCGGAAGGAACC
CGCGCTATGACGGCAATAAAAAGACAGAATAAAACGCACGGTGTTGGGTCGTTTGTTCATAAACGCGGGG
TTCGGTCCCAGGGCTGGCACTCTGTCGATACCCCACCGAGACCCCATTGGGGCCAATACGCCCGCGTTTC
TTCCTTTTCCCCACCCCACCCCCCAAGTTCGGGTGAAGGCCCAGGGCTCGCAGCCAACGTCGGGGCGGCA
GGCCCTGCCATAGCCTCAGGTTACTCATATATACTTTAGATTGATTTAAAACTTCATTTTTAATTTAAAA
GGATCTAGGTGAAGATCCTTTTTGATAATCTCATGACCAAAATCCCTTAACGTGAGTTTTCGTTCCACTG
AGCGTCAGACCCCGTAGAAAAGATCAAAGGATCTTCTTGAGATCCTTTTTTTCTGCGCGTAATCTGCTGC
TTGCAAACAAAAAAACCACCGCTACCAGCGGTGGTTTGTTTGCCGGATCAAGAGCTACCAACTCTTTTTC
CGAAGGTAACTGGCTTCAGCAGAGCGCAGATACCAAATACTGTTCTTCTAGTGTAGCCGTAGTTAGGCCA
CCACTTCAAGAACTCTGTAGCACCGCCTACATACCTCGCTCTGCTAATCCTGTTACCAGTGGCTGCTGCC
AGTGGCGATAAGTCGTGTCTTACCGGGTTGGACTCAAGACGATAGTTACCGGATAAGGCGCAGCGGTCGG
GCTGAACGGGGGGTTCGTGCACACAGCCCAGCTTGGAGCGAACGACCTACACCGAACTGAGATACCTACA
GCGTGAGCTATGAGAAAGCGCCACGCTTCCCGAAGGGAGAAAGGCGGACAGGTATCCGGTAAGCGGCAGG
GTCGGAACAGGAGAGCGCACGAGGGAGCTTCCAGGGGGAAACGCCTGGTATCTTTATAGTCCTGTCGGGT
TTCGCCACCTCTGACTTGAGCGTCGATTTTTGTGATGCTCGTCAGGGGGGCGGAGCCTATGGAAAAACGC
CAGCAACGCGGCCTTTTTACGGTTCCTGGCCTTTTGCTGGCCTTTTGCTCACATGTTCTTTCCTGCGTTA
TCCCCTGATTCTGTGGATAACCGTATTACCGCCATGCAT
Features (pLannotate 1.2.2; 19 found; start..end, strand, type, name):
     61..364     +  enhancer       CMV enhancer: human cytomegalovirus immediate early enhancer
    365..568     +  promoter       CMV promoter: human cytomegalovirus (CMV) immediate early promoter
    618..1286    +  CDS            dTomato: dTomato is a basic (constitutively fluorescent) orange fluorescent protein published in 2004, derived from Discosoma sp.. It is reported to be a somewhat slowly-maturing dimer with low acid sensitivity.
   1341..1360    +  misc_feature   MCS (fragment): multiple cloning site
   1362..1610    +  CDS            RAF1 (fragment): RAF1_HUMAN - Also known as RAF. Experimental evidence at protein level: Swiss-Prot protein existence level 1. Serine/threonine-protein kinase that acts as a regulatory link between the membrane-associated Ras GTPases and the MAPK/ERK cascade, and this critical regulatory link functions as a switch determining cell fate decisions including proliferation, differentiation, apoptosis, survival and oncogenic transformation. RAF1 activation initiates a mitogen-activated protein kinase (MAPK) cascade that comprises a sequential phosphorylation of the dual-specific MAPK kinases (MAP2K1/MEK1 and MAP2K2
   1677..2348    +  CDS            dTomato: dimeric variant of DsRed fluorescent protein (Shaner et al., 2004) mammalian codon-optimized
   2349..2414    +  CDS            TDsmURFP (fragment): TDsmURFP is a basic (constitutively fluorescent) near ir fluorescent protein published in 2016, derived from Trichodesmium erythraeum IMS101. It requires the cofactor biliverdin for fluorescence.
   2439..3005    +  CDS            K-Ras (sequence partly withheld): human small GTPase proto-oncoprotein
   3006..3071    +  misc_feature   MCS: multiple cloning site
   3088..3172    +  CDS            large T antigen (fragment): large T antigen from SV40 (simian virus 40)
   3195..3316    +  polyA_signal   SV40 poly(A) signal: SV40 polyadenylation signal
   3350..3778    -  rep_origin     f1 ori (sequence partly withheld): f1 bacteriophage origin of replication; arrow indicates direction of (+) strand synthesis
   3805..3909    +  promoter       AmpR promoter: bla
   3911..4268    +  promoter       SV40 promoter: SV40 enhancer and early promoter
   4303..5097    +  CDS            NeoR/KanR: aminoglycoside phosphotransferase from Tn5; aph(3')-II (or nptII); confers resistance to neomycin, kanamycin, and G418 (Geneticin®)
   5118..5270    +  CDS            ble (fragment): BLE_KLEPN - Experimental evidence at protein level: Swiss-Prot protein existence level 1. Binding protein with a strong affinity to the bleomycin family of antibiotics. Binds to CL990; an antimitotic-antibiotic compound. From Klebsiella pneumoniae.
   5329..5376    +  polyA_signal   HSV TK poly(A) signal: herpes simplex virus thymidine kinase polyadenylation signal (Cole and Stacy, 1985)
   5467..5483    -  polyA_signal   bGH poly(A) signal (fragment): bovine growth hormone polyadenylation signal
   5705..6293    +  rep_origin     ori: high-copy-number ColE1/pMB1/pBR322/pUC origin of replication
