[The description below was written by a language model from this plasmid's Addgene catalogue record and pLannotate feature annotations shown in this document.]
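Description:
pCMV-R-Kras is a mammalian expression plasmid built on a pCMV-EGFP-type backbone that encodes a red, dimerization-dependent fluorescent protein (ddRFP) biosensor for the small GTPase K-Ras. It is propagated in E. coli from a high-copy ColE1/pUC origin and selected with kanamycin. The single NeoR/KanR (Tn5 aminoglycoside phosphotransferase) gene sits behind both a bacterial bla promoter and the SV40 enhancer/early promoter and is followed by an HSV TK polyadenylation signal, so it could also support G418 selection in mammalian cells. An f1 origin is also present. Small annotated fragments of ble, the bGH poly(A) signal and SV40 large T antigen are most likely backbone remnants or homology hits rather than functional parts.

The payload is driven by the CMV immediate-early enhancer and promoter and terminated by the SV40 poly(A) signal. Downstream of the promoter the annotation finds, in order and on the same strand, a DsRed-family coding sequence called as dTomato, a fragment of human RAF1, a second dTomato-like coding sequence, a short stretch matched to TDsmURFP that is probably a linker, and full-length human K-Ras. The two "dTomato" calls presumably correspond to the two ddRFP partner proteins, which derive from dTomato, and the RAF1 fragment is consistent with a Ras-binding region, though the record does not say so explicitly. It also does not state whether the parts form one polypeptide or are separated by a cleavage or skipping element in the unannotated gaps. The likely design logic is that active, GTP-bound K-Ras binds the RAF1 fragment, bringing the ddRFP halves together and increasing red fluorescence. This gives an intensity-based readout of K-Ras activity in live cells or tissues.
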