Addgene plasmid #180572: pCMV-R-Kras
Purpose: ddRFP sensor of Kras
Depositing lab: Won Do Heo. Depositing organization: Korea Advanced Institute of Science and Technology. Publication: Intensiometric biosensors visualize the activity of multiple small GTPases in vivo. Kim J , Lee S, Jung K, Oh WC, Kim N, Son S, Jo Y, Kwon HB, Heo WD. Nat Commun. 2019 Jan 14;10(1):211. doi: 10.1038/s41467-018-08217-3. PubMed 30643148.
Backbone
  Vector backbone: pCMV-EGFP
  Vector type: Mammalian Expression
Growth in bacteria
  Bacterial resistance: Kanamycin, 50 μg/mL
  Growth temperature: 37°C
  Growth strain: DH5alpha
  Copy number: High Copy
Gene/Insert
  Gene/Insert name: ddRFP sensor of Kras
  Species: H. sapiens (human), Synthetic
  Cloning method: Restriction Enzyme; 5′ cloning site unknown (unknown if destroyed)
Terms and licenses: Academic/Nonprofit Terms; Industry Terms: Not Available to Industry
How to cite: pCMV-R-Kras was a gift from Won Do Heo (Addgene plasmid # 180572 ; http://n2t.net/addgene:180572 ; RRID:Addgene_180572)
